>Addgene plasmid #146797 | pLNHA-C1-HsNot3_589-753_K | depositor full sequence | sequence record 289243 | Full Sequence
TAGTTATTAATAGTAATCAATTACGGGGTCATTAGTTCATAGCCCATATATGGAGTTCCGCGTTACATAA
CTTACGGTAAATGGCCCGCCTGGCTGACCGCCCAACGACCCCCGCCCATTGACGTCAATAATGACGTATG
TTCCCATAGTAACGCCAATAGGGACTTTCCATTGACGTCAATGGGTGGAGTATTTACGGTAAACTGCCCA
CTTGGCAGTACATCAAGTGTATCATATGCCAAGTACGCCCCCTATTGACGTCAATGACGGTAAATGGCCC
GCCTGGCATTATGCCCAGTACATGACCTTATGGGACTTTCCTACTTGGCAGTACATCTACGTATTAGTCA
TCGCTATTACCATGGTGATGCGGTTTTGGCAGTACATCAATGGGCGTGGATAGCGGTTTGACTCACGGGG
ATTTCCAAGTCTCCACCCCATTGACGTCAATGGGAGTTTGTTTTGGCACCAAAATCAACGGGACTTTCCA
AAATGTCGTAACAACTCCGCCCCATTGACGCAAATGGGCGGTAGGCGTGTACGGTGGGAGGTCTATATAA
GCAGAGCTCTCTGGCTAACTAGAGAACCCACTGCTTACTGGCTTATCGAAATTAATACGACTCACTATAG
GGAGACCCAAGCTCTAGCGCTACCGGTCGCCACCATGGACGCACAAACACGACGACGTGAGCGTCGCGCT
GAGAAACAAGCTCAATGGAAAGCTGCAAACGGTGGATCTCCTCCACATATGGCTTACCCATACGATGTTC
CAGATTACGCTCCTCCATCTCGAGCTCAAGCTTCGAATTCTGCAGTCGACGGTACCGCGGGCTCAGAGGT
GAACATACCGCTGTCGCTGGGTGTCTGTCCACTGGGCCCTGTGCCCCTCACCAAGGAGCAGCTCTATCAG
CAGGCCATGGAAGAGGCCGCCTGGCACCACATGCCTCACCCCTCTGACTCTGAGCGTATTCGGCAGTACC
TCCCCCGGAACCCCTGTCCGACGCCCCCCTACCACCACCAGATGCCACCCCCACACTCGGACACTGTGGA
ATTCTACCAGCGCCTGTCGACCGAGACACTCTTCTTCATCTTCTACTATCTGGAGGGCACTAAGGCACAG
TATCTGGCAGCCAAGGCCCTAAAGAAGCAGTCATGGCGATTCCACACCAAGTACATGATGTGGTTCCAGA
GGCACGAGGAGCCCAAGACCATCACTGACGAGTTTGAGCAGGGCACCTACATCTACTTTGACTACGAGAA
GTGGGGCCAGCGGAAGAAGGAAGGCTTCACCTTTGAGTACCGCTACCTGGAGGACCGGGACCTCCAGTGA
GGATCCACCGGATCTAGATAACTGATCATAATCAGCCATACCACATTTGTAGAGGTTTTACTTGCTTTAA
AAAACCTCCCACACCTCCCCCTGAACCTGAAACATAAAATGAATGCAATTGTTGTTGTTAACTTGTTTAT
TGCAGCTTATAATGGTTACAAATAAAGCAATAGCATCACAAATTTCACAAATAAAGCATTTTTTTCACTG
CATTCTAGTTGTGGTTTGTCCAAACTCATCAATGTATCTTAACGCGTAAATTGTAAGCGTTAATATTTTG
TTAAAATTCGCGTTAAATTTTTGTTAAATCAGCTCATTTTTTAACCAATAGGCCGAAATCGGCAAAATCC
CTTATAAATCAAAAGAATAGACCGAGATAGGGT
[37 nt withheld, positions 1714-1750]
AAAGAACGTGGACTCCAACGTCAAAGG
[49 nt withheld, positions 1778-1826]
T
[91 nt withheld, positions 1828-1918]
G
[124 nt withheld, positions 1920-2043]
CAGGTGGCACTTTTCGGGGAAATGTGCGCGGAACCCCTATTTGTTTATTTTTCTAAATACATTCAAATAT
GTATCCGCTCATGAGACAATAACCCTGATAAATGCTTCAATAATATTGAAAAAGGAAGAGTCCTGAGGCG
GAAAGAACCAGCTGTGGAATGTGTGTCAGTTAGGGTGTGGAAAGTCCCCAGGCTCCCCAGCAGGCAGAAG
TATGCAAAGCATGCATCTCAATTAGTCAGCAACCAGGTGTGGAAAGTCCCCAGGCTCCCCAGCAGGCAGA
AGTATGCAAAGCATGCATCTCAATTAGTCAGCAACCATAGTCCCGCCCCTAACTCCGCCCATCCCGCCCC
TAACTCCGCCCAGTTCCGCCCATTCTCCGCCCCATGGCTGACTAATTTTTTTTATTTATGCAGAGGCCGA
GGCCGCCTCGGCCTCTGAGCTATTCCAGAAGTAGTGAGGAGGCTTTTTTGGAGGCCTAGGCTTTTGCAAA
GATCGATCAAGAGACAGGATGAGGATCGTTTCGCATGATTGAACAAGATGGATTGCACGCAGGTTCTCCG
GCCGCTTGGGTGGAGAGGCTATTCGGCTATGACTGGGCACAACAGACAATCGGCTGCTCTGATGCCGCCG
TGTTCCGGCTGTCAGCGCAGGGGCGCCCGGTTCTTTTTGTCAAGACCGACCTGTCCGGTGCCCTGAATGA
ACTGCAAGACGAGGCAGCGCGGCTATCGTGGCTGGCCACGACGGGCGTTCCTTGCGCAGCTGTGCTCGAC
GTTGTCACTGAAGCGGGAAGGGACTGGCTGCTATTGGGCGAAGTGCCGGGGCAGGATCTCCTGTCATCTC
ACCTTGCTCCTGCCGAGAAAGTATCCATCATGGCTGATGCAATGCGGCGGCTGCATACGCTTGATCCGGC
TACCTGCCCATTCGACCACCAAGCGAAACATCGCATCGAGCGAGCACGTACTCGGATGGAAGCCGGTCTT
GTCGATCAGGATGATCTGGACGAAGAGCATCAGGGGCTCGCGCCAGCCGAACTGTTCGCCAGGCTCAAGG
CGAGCATGCCCGACGGCGAGGATCTCGTCGTGACCCATGGCGATGCCTGCTTGCCGAATATCATGGTGGA
AAATGGCCGCTTTTCTGGATTCATCGACTGTGGCCGGCTGGGTGTGGCGGACCGCTATCAGGACATAGCG
TTGGCTACCCGTGATATTGCTGAAGAGCTTGGCGGCGAATGGGCTGACCGCTTCCTCGTGCTTTACGGTA
TCGCCGCTCCCGATTCGCAGCGCATCGCCTTCTATCGCCTTCTTGACGAGTTCTTCTGAGCGGGACTCTG
GGGTTCGAAATGACCGACCAAGCGACGCCCAACCTGCCATCACGAGATTTCGATTCCACCGCCGCCTTCT
ATGAAAGGTTGGGCTTCGGAATCGTTTTCCGGGACGCCGGCTGGATGATCCTCCAGCGCGGGGATCTCAT
GCTGGAGTTCTTCGCCCACCCTAGGGGGAGGCTAACTGAAACACGGAAGGAGACAATACCGGAAGGAACC
CGCGCTATGACGGCAATAAAAAGACAGAATAAAACGCACGGTGTTGGGTCGTTTGTTCATAAACGCGGGG
TTCGGTCCCAGGGCTGGCACTCTGTCGATACCCCACCGAGACCCCATTGGGGCCAATACGCCCGCGTTTC
TTCCTTTTCCCCACCCCACCCCCCAAGTTCGGGTGAAGGCCCAGGGCTCGCAGCCAACGTCGGGGCGGCA
GGCCCTGCCATAGCCTCAGGTTACTCATATATACTTTAGATTGATTTAAAACTTCATTTTTAATTTAAAA
GGATCTAGGTGAAGATCCTTTTTGATAATCTCATGACCAAAATCCCTTAACGTGAGTTTTCGTTCCACTG
AGCGTCAGACCCCGTAGAAAAGATCAAAGGATCTTCTTGAGATCCTTTTTTTCTGCGCGTAATCTGCTGC
TTGCAAACAAAAAAACCACCGCTACCAGCGGTGGTTTGTTTGCCGGATCAAGAGCTACCAACTCTTTTTC
CGAAGGTAACTGGCTTCAGCAGAGCGCAGATACCAAATACTGTCCTTCTAGTGTAGCCGTAGTTAGGCCA
CCACTTCAAGAACTCTGTAGCACCGCCTACATACCTCGCTCTGCTAATCCTGTTACCAGTGGCTGCTGCC
AGTGGCGATAAGTCGTGTCTTACCGGGTTGGACTCAAGACGATAGTTACCGGATAAGGCGCAGCGGTCGG
GCTGAACGGGGGGTTCGTGCACACAGCCCAGCTTGGAGCGAACGACCTACACCGAACTGAGATACCTACA
GCGTGAGCTATGAGAAAGCGCCACGCTTCCCGAAGGGAGAAAGGCGGACAGGTATCCGGTAAGCGGCAGG
GTCGGAACAGGAGAGCGCACGAGGGAGCTTCCAGGGGGAAACGCCTGGTATCTTTATAGTCCTGTCGGGT
TTCGCCACCTCTGACTTGAGCGTCGATTTTTGTGATGCTCGTCAGGGGGGCGGAGCCTATGGAAAAACGC
CAGCAACGCGGCCTTTTTACGGTTCCTGGCCTTTTGCTGGCCTTTTGCTCACATGTTCTTTCCTGCGTTA
TCCCCTGATTCTGTGGATAACCGTATTACCGCCATGCAT
Features (pLannotate 1.2.2; 16 found; start..end, strand, type, name):
     61..364     +  enhancer       CMV enhancer: human cytomegalovirus immediate early enhancer
    365..568     +  promoter       CMV promoter: human cytomegalovirus (CMV) immediate early promoter
    564..597     +  LTR            5' LTR (truncated) (fragment): truncated 5' long terminal repeat (LTR) from HIV-1
    613..631     +  promoter       T7 promoter: promoter for bacteriophage T7 RNA polymerase
    755..781     +  CDS            3xHA (fragment): three tandem HA epitope tags
    779..1327    +  CDS            CNOT3 (fragment): CNOT3_HUMAN - Also known as KIAA0691, LENG2, NOT3. Experimental evidence at protein level: Swiss-Prot protein existence level 1. Component of the CCR4-NOT complex which is one of the major cellular mRNA deadenylases and is linked to various cellular processes including bulk mRNA degradation, miRNA-mediated repression, translational repression during translational initiation and general transcription regulation. Additional complex functions may be a consequence of its influence on mRNA expression. May be involved in metabolic regulation; may be involved in recruitment of the CCR4-NOT complex to
   1353..1437    +  CDS            large T antigen (fragment): large T antigen from SV40 (simian virus 40)
   1460..1581    +  polyA_signal   SV40 poly(A) signal: SV40 polyadenylation signal
   1615..2043    -  rep_origin     f1 ori (sequence partly withheld): f1 bacteriophage origin of replication; arrow indicates direction of (+) strand synthesis
   2070..2174    +  promoter       AmpR promoter: bla
   2176..2533    +  promoter       SV40 promoter: SV40 enhancer and early promoter
   2568..3362    +  CDS            NeoR/KanR: aminoglycoside phosphotransferase from Tn5; aph(3')-II (or nptII); confers resistance to neomycin, kanamycin, and G418 (Geneticin®)
   3383..3535    +  CDS            ble (fragment): BLE_KLEPN - Experimental evidence at protein level: Swiss-Prot protein existence level 1. Binding protein with a strong affinity to the bleomycin family of antibiotics. Binds to CL990; an antimitotic-antibiotic compound. From Klebsiella pneumoniae.
   3594..3641    +  polyA_signal   HSV TK poly(A) signal: herpes simplex virus thymidine kinase polyadenylation signal (Cole and Stacy, 1985)
   3732..3748    -  polyA_signal   bGH poly(A) signal (fragment): bovine growth hormone polyadenylation signal
   3970..4558    +  rep_origin     ori: high-copy-number ColE1/pMB1/pBR322/pUC origin of replication
