[The description below was written by a language model from this plasmid's Addgene catalogue record and pLannotate feature annotations shown in this document.]
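Description:
pLNHA-C1-HsNot3_589-753_K is a 4,672 nt mammalian expression plasmid encoding a C-terminal fragment (residues 589–753) of human CNOT3 (NOT3), a subunit of the CCR4-NOT deadenylase complex. The ORF was taken from the human CNOT3 reference mRNA. The catalogue lists the backbone as unknown. The annotated layout, however, resembles a C1-type CMV vector in which the tag lies upstream of the insert. The CMV immediate-early enhancer and promoter drive the cassette, and a short T7 promoter sequence follows them. Next comes an HA epitope (annotated as a fragment of a 3xHA tag, so apparently a single copy) that runs directly into the CNOT3 coding segment. An SV40 polyadenylation signal terminates the transcript. The "LNHA" in the name may indicate a further N-terminal element ahead of the HA tag. The region between the T7 promoter and the HA tag carries no annotation, so the record does not confirm this. Small hits to an HIV-1 LTR, SV40 large T antigen, ble and the bGH poly(A) signal are short fragments. They most likely reflect residual or coincidental vector sequence rather than functional parts.

In bacteria the plasmid replicates from a high-copy ColE1/pUC-type origin, and an f1 origin is also present. A single NeoR/KanR gene (Tn5 aminoglycoside phosphotransferase) sits behind tandem bacterial (bla) and SV40 early promoters and ends with an HSV TK poly(A) signal. This arrangement gives kanamycin resistance in E. coli and would allow G418 selection in mammalian cells.

The construct expresses an HA-tagged CNOT3 C-terminal fragment in human cells. It comes from a study of the structure and assembly of the NOT module of the human CCR4-NOT complex. The depositor notes that the supplied sequence may be theoretical or based on Sanger reads.
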