Addgene plasmid #146797: pLNHA-C1-HsNot3_589-753_K
Purpose: Mammalian Expression of HsNot3_589-753
Depositing lab: Elisa Izaurralde. Depositing organization: Max Planck Institute for Developmental Biology. Publication: Structure and assembly of the NOT module of the human CCR4-NOT complex. Boland A, Chen Y, Raisch T, Jonas S, Kuzuoglu-Ozturk D, Wohlbold L, Weichenrieder O, Izaurralde E. Nat Struct Mol Biol. 2013 Nov;20(11):1289-97. doi: 10.1038/nsmb.2681. Epub 2013 Oct 13. PubMed 24121232.
Backbone
  Vector backbone: Unknown
  Vector type: Mammalian Expression
Growth in bacteria
  Bacterial resistance: Kanamycin, 50 μg/mL
  Growth temperature: 37°C
  Growth strain: DH5alpha
  Copy number: High Copy
Gene/Insert
  Gene/Insert name: HsNot3_589-753 (alt name: CNOT3)
  Species: H. sapiens (human)
  Entrez Gene: CNOT3 (a.k.a. IDDSADF, LENG2, NOT3, NOT3H)
  Cloning method: Unknown
Terms and licenses: Academic/Nonprofit Terms; Industry Terms: Not Available to Industry
Depositor comments: ORF extracted from NCBI:NM_014516.2 Plasmids from this collection were made available to the research community and donated after the lab closed. Please note that the sequence provided by the depositing laboratory may be theoretical/predicted or based on Sanger sequencing results. There may be discrepancies between sequencing results obtained by Addgene and the depositor sequence. If an Addgene verified sequence is not available, please contact before placing your order to request that our lab fully sequence the plasmid.
How to cite: pLNHA-C1-HsNot3_589-753_K was a gift from Elisa Izaurralde (Addgene plasmid # 146797 ; http://n2t.net/addgene:146797 ; RRID:Addgene_146797)
